Addgene plasmid #122297: pcDNA3-FLAG-RPS14(WT)
Purpose: expresses RPS14 protein with a flag tag
Depositing lab: Gerardo Ferbeyre. Depositing organization: University of Montreal. Publication: Senescence-associated ribosome biogenesis defects contributes to cell cycle arrest through the Rb pathway. Lessard F, Igelmann S, Trahan C, Huot G, Saint-Germain E, Mignacca L, Del Toro N, Lopes-Paciencia S, Le Calve B, Montero M, Deschenes-Simard X, Bury M, Moiseeva O, Rowell MC, Zorca CE, Zenklusen D, Brakier-Gingras L, Bourdeau V, Oeffinger M, Ferbeyre G. Nat Cell Biol. 2018 Jul;20(7):789-799. doi: 10.1038/s41556-018-0127-y. Epub 2018 Jun 25. PubMed 29941930.
Backbone
  Vector backbone: pcDNA3
  Backbone size w/o insert (bp): 5450
  Total vector size (bp): 5900
  Vector type: Mammalian Expression
  Selectable markers: Neomycin (select with G418)
Growth in bacteria
  Bacterial resistance: Ampicillin, 100 μg/mL
  Growth temperature: 37°C
  Growth strain: DH5alpha
  Copy number: High Copy
Gene/Insert
  Gene/Insert name: RPS14 (alt name: uS11)
  Species: H. sapiens (human)
  GenBank ID: NM_005617
  Entrez Gene: RPS14 (a.k.a. EMTB, S14, uS11)
  Promoter: CMV
  Tag / fusion protein: Flag (N terminal on insert)
  Cloning method: Restriction Enzyme; 5′ cloning site BamHI (not destroyed); 3′ cloning site EcoRI (not destroyed)
  Sequencing primers: 5′ T7: TAATACGACTCACTATAGGG; 3′ SP6: ATTTAGGTGACACTATAG
Terms and licenses: Academic/Nonprofit Terms; Industry Terms: Not Available to Industry
How to cite: pcDNA3-FLAG-RPS14(WT) was a gift from Gerardo Ferbeyre (Addgene plasmid # 122297 ; http://n2t.net/addgene:122297 ; RRID:Addgene_122297)
