[The description below was written by a language model from this plasmid's Addgene catalogue record and pLannotate feature annotations shown in this document.]
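Description:
pcDNA3-FLAG-RPS14(WT) is a mammalian expression plasmid of about 5.9 kb, built on the pcDNA3 backbone, that produces wild-type human ribosomal protein S14 (RPS14, also called uS11) with an N-terminal FLAG epitope tag. The RPS14 coding sequence was inserted between the BamHI and EcoRI sites, both of which were retained. It sits immediately downstream of the FLAG sequence, so the tag and protein are translated as a single fusion. Transcription is driven by the human cytomegalovirus immediate-early enhancer and promoter and terminated by the bovine growth hormone polyadenylation signal. T7 and SP6 phage promoters flank the insert in opposing orientations and serve as sequencing primer sites. They could also support in vitro transcription.

In E. coli the plasmid is maintained at high copy through a ColE1/pUC-type origin and selected with ampicillin via the β-lactamase gene. An f1 origin is also present, which allows single-stranded DNA production. For selection in mammalian cells, a separate cassette places the neomycin phosphotransferase gene under the SV40 enhancer/early promoter with an SV40 polyadenylation signal, so transfected cells can be selected with G418. The automated annotation also reports several short fragments (an HIV-1 LTR piece, ble, lacI, bom and lac promoter/operator elements). These are most likely backbone remnants or sequence-similarity hits rather than functional parts of the design.

The stated purpose is simply to express FLAG-tagged RPS14, which allows the protein to be detected or immunoprecipitated with anti-FLAG reagents. The associated publication concerns ribosome biogenesis defects in senescence and cell cycle arrest through the Rb pathway. The "WT" label suggests the plasmid serves as the wild-type reference for variant forms, although the record does not describe any such variants.
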