Features (pLannotate 1.2.2; 22 found; start..end, strand, type, name):
      1..204     +  promoter       CMV promoter: human cytomegalovirus (CMV) immediate early promoter
    200..233     +  LTR            5' LTR (truncated) (fragment): truncated 5' long terminal repeat (LTR) from HIV-1
    249..267     +  promoter       T7 promoter: promoter for bacteriophage T7 RNA polymerase
    305..328     +  CDS            FLAG: FLAG® epitope tag, followed by an enterokinase cleavage site
    329..778     +  CDS            RPS14 (sequence withheld): RS14_HUMAN - Experimental evidence at protein level: Swiss-Prot protein existence level 1. From Homo sapiens (Human).
    842..860     -  promoter       SP6 promoter: promoter for bacteriophage SP6 RNA polymerase
    886..1110    +  polyA_signal   bGH poly(A) signal: bovine growth hormone polyadenylation signal
   1114..1135    +  promoter       SV40 promoter (fragment): SV40 enhancer and early promoter
   1156..1584    +  rep_origin     f1 ori (sequence partly withheld): f1 bacteriophage origin of replication; arrow indicates direction of (+) strand synthesis
   1598..1927    +  promoter       SV40 promoter: SV40 enhancer and early promoter
   1994..2785    +  CDS            neo: KKA2_KLEPN - Also known as kan, nptII. Experimental evidence at protein level: Swiss-Prot protein existence level 1. Resistance to kanamycin, neomycin, paromomycin, ribostamycin, butirosin and gentamicin B. From Klebsiella pneumoniae.
   2809..2967    +  CDS            ble (fragment): BLE_KLEPN - Experimental evidence at protein level: Swiss-Prot protein existence level 1. Binding protein with a strong affinity to the bleomycin family of antibiotics. Binds to CL990; an antimitotic-antibiotic compound. From Klebsiella pneumoniae.
   2962..3083    +  polyA_signal   SV40 poly(A) signal: SV40 polyadenylation signal
   3156..3172    -  protein_bind   lac operator: The lac repressor binds to the lac operator to inhibit transcription in E. coli. This inhibition can be relieved by adding lactose or isopropyl-β-D-thiogalactopyranoside (IPTG). lac repressor encoded by lacI
   3180..3210    -  promoter       lac promoter: promoter for the E. coli lac operon
   3225..3246    -  protein_bind   CAP binding site: CAP binding activates transcription in the presence of cAMP. E. coli catabolite activator protein
   3259..3351    -  CDS            lacI (fragment): lac repressor; lacI; The lac repressor binds to the lac operator to inhibit transcription in E. coli. This inhibition can be relieved by adding lactose or isopropyl-β-D-thiogalactopyranoside (IPTG).
   3534..4122    -  rep_origin     ori: high-copy-number ColE1/pMB1/pBR322/pUC origin of replication
   4293..5153    -  CDS            AmpR: β-lactamase; bla; confers resistance to ampicillin, carbenicillin, and related antibiotics
   5154..5258    -  promoter       AmpR promoter: bla
   5317..5369    -  misc_feature   bom (fragment): basis of mobility region from pBR322
   5524..5903    +  enhancer       CMV enhancer: human cytomegalovirus immediate early enhancer
>Addgene plasmid #122297 | pcDNA3-FLAG-RPS14(WT) | addgene full sequence | sequence record 238565 | Addgene NGS Result
GTGATGCGGTTTTGGCAGTACATCAATGGGCGTGGATAGCGGTTTGACTCACGGGGATTTCCAAGTCTCC
ACCCCATTGACGTCAATGGGAGTTTGTTTTGGCACCAAAATCAACGGGACTTTCCAAAATGTCGTAACAA
CTCCGCCCCATTGACGCAAATGGGCGGTAGGCGTGTACGGTGGGAGGTCTATATAAGCAGAGCTCTCTGG
CTAACTAGAGAACCCACTGCTTACTGGCTTATCGAAATTAATACGACTCACTATAGGGAGACCCAAGCTT
GGTACCGAGCTCGGATCCACCATGGATTACAAGGATGACGATGACAAG
[450 nt withheld, positions 329-778]
TGAGAATTCTGCAGATATCCATCACACTGGCGGCCGCTCGAGCATGCATCTAGAGGGCCCTATTCTATAG
TGTCACCTAAATGCTAGAGCTCGCTGATCAGCCTCGACTGTGCCTTCTAGTTGCCAGCCATCTGTTGTTT
GCCCCTCCCCCGTGCCTTCCTTGACCCTGGAAGGTGCCACTCCCACTGTCCTTTCCTAATAAAATGAGGA
AATTGCATCGCATTGTCTGAGTAGGTGTCATTCTATTCTGGGGGGTGGGGTGGGGCAGGACAGCAAGGGG
GAGGATTGGGAAGACAATAGCAGGCATGCTGGGGATGCGGTGGGCTCTATGGCTTCTGAGGCGGAAAGAA
CCAGCTGGGGCTCTAGGGGGTATCCCC
[124 nt withheld, positions 1156-1279]
C
[91 nt withheld, positions 1281-1371]
A
[49 nt withheld, positions 1373-1421]
CCTTTGACGTTGGAGTCCACGTTCTTT
[37 nt withheld, positions 1449-1485]
ACCCTATCTCGGTCTATTCTTTTGATTTATAAGGGATTTTGCCGATTTCGGCCTATTGGTTAAAAAATGA
GCTGATTTAACAAAAATTTAACGCGAATTAATTCTGTGGAATGTGTGTCAGTTAGGGTGTGGAAAGTCCC
CAGGCTCCCCAGCAGGCAGAAGTATGCAAAGCATGCATCTCAATTAGTCAGCAACCAGGTGTGGAAAGTC
CCCAGGCTCCCCAGCAGGCAGAAGTATGCAAAGCATGCATCTCAATTAGTCAGCAACCATAGTCCCGCCC
CTAACTCCGCCCATCCCGCCCCTAACTCCGCCCAGTTCCGCCCATTCTCCGCCCCATGGCTGACTAATTT
TTTTTATTTATGCAGAGGCCGAGGCCGCCTCTGCCTCTGAGCTATTCCAGAAGTAGTGAGGAGGCTTTTT
TGGAGGCCTAGGCTTTTGCAAAAAGCTCCCGGGAGCTTGTATATCCATTTTCGGATCTGATCAAGAGACA
GGATGAGGATCGTTTCGCATGATTGAACAAGATGGATTGCACGCAGGTTCTCCGGCCGCTTGGGTGGAGA
GGCTATTCGGCTATGACTGGGCACAACAGACAATCGGCTGCTCTGATGCCGCCGTGTTCCGGCTGTCAGC
GCAGGGGCGCCCGGTTCTTTTTGTCAAGACCGACCTGTCCGGTGCCCTGAATGAACTGCAGGACGAGGCA
GCGCGGCTATCGTGGCTGGCCACGACGGGCGTTCCTTGCGCAGCTGTGCTCGACGTTGTCACTGAAGCGG
GAAGGGACTGGCTGCTATTGGGCGAAGTGCCGGGGCAGGATCTCCTGTCATCTCACCTTGCTCCTGCCGA
GAAAGTATCCATCATGGCTGATGCAATGCGGCGGCTGCATACGCTTGATCCGGCTACCTGCCCATTCGAC
CACCAAGCGAAACATCGCATCGAGCGAGCACGTACTCGGATGGAAGCCGGTCTTGTCGATCAGGATGATC
TGGACGAAGAGCATCAGGGGCTCGCGCCAGCCGAACTGTTCGCCAGGCTCAAGGCGCGCATGCCCGACGG
CGAGGATCTCGTCGTGACCCATGGCGATGCCTGCTTGCCGAATATCATGGTGGAAAATGGCCGCTTTTCT
GGATTCATCGACTGTGGCCGGCTGGGTGTGGCGGACCGCTATCAGGACATAGCGTTGGCTACCCGTGATA
TTGCTGAAGAGCTTGGCGGCGAATGGGCTGACCGCTTCCTCGTGCTTTACGGTATCGCCGCTCCCGATTC
GCAGCGCATCGCCTTCTATCGCCTTCTTGACGAGTTCTTCTGAGCGGGACTCTGGGGTTCGAAATGACCG
ACCAAGCGACGCCCAACCTGCCATCACGAGATTTCGATTCCACCGCCGCCTTCTATGAAAGGTTGGGCTT
CGGAATCGTTTTCCGGGACGCCGGCTGGATGATCCTCCAGCGCGGGGATCTCATGCTGGAGTTCTTCGCC
CACCCCAACTTGTTTATTGCAGCTTATAATGGTTACAAATAAAGCAATAGCATCACAAATTTCACAAATA
AAGCATTTTTTTCACTGCATTCTAGTTGTGGTTTGTCCAAACTCATCAATGTATCTTATCATGTCTGTAT
ACCGTCGACCTCTAGCTAGAGCTTGGCGTAATCATGGTCATAGCTGTTTCCTGTGTGAAATTGTTATCCG
CTCACAATTCCACACAACATACGAGCCGGAAGCATAAAGTGTAAAGCCTGGGGTGCCTAATGAGTGAGCT
AACTCACATTAATTGCGTTGCGCTCACTGCCCGCTTTCCAGTCGGGAAACCTGTCGTGCCAGCTGCATTA
ATGAATCGGCCAACGCGCGGGGAGAGGCGGTTTGCGTATTGGGCGCTCTTCCGCTTCCTCGCTCACTGAC
TCGCTGCGCTCGGTCGTTCGGCTGCGGCGAGCGGTATCAGCTCACTCAAAGGCGGTAATACGGTTATCCA
CAGAATCAGGGGATAACGCAGGAAAGAACATGTGAGCAAAAGGCCAGCAAAAGGCCAGGAACCGTAAAAA
GGCCGCGTTGCTGGCGTTTTTCCATAGGCTCCGCCCCCCTGACGAGCATCACAAAAATCGACGCTCAAGT
CAGAGGTGGCGAAACCCGACAGGACTATAAAGATACCAGGCGTTTCCCCCTGGAAGCTCCCTCGTGCGCT
CTCCTGTTCCGACCCTGCCGCTTACCGGATACCTGTCCGCCTTTCTCCCTTCGGGAAGCGTGGCGCTTTC
TCATAGCTCACGCTGTAGGTATCTCAGTTCGGTGTAGGTCGTTCGCTCCAAGCTGGGCTGTGTGCACGAA
CCCCCCGTTCAGCCCGACCGCTGCGCCTTATCCGGTAACTATCGTCTTGAGTCCAACCCGGTAAGACACG
ACTTATCGCCACTGGCAGCAGCCACTGGTAACAGGATTAGCAGAGCGAGGTATGTAGGCGGTGCTACAGA
GTTCTTGAAGTGGTGGCCTAACTACGGCTACACTAGAAGAACAGTATTTGGTATCTGCGCTCTGCTGAAG
CCAGTTACCTTCGGAAAAAGAGTTGGTAGCTCTTGATCCGGCAAACAAACCACCGCTGGTAGCGGTGGTT
TTTTTGTTTGCAAGCAGCAGATTACGCGCAGAAAAAAAGGATCTCAAGAAGATCCTTTGATCTTTTCTAC
GGGGTCTGACGCTCAGTGGAACGAAAACTCACGTTAAGGGATTTTGGTCATGAGATTATCAAAAAGGATC
TTCACCTAGATCCTTTTAAATTAAAAATGAAGTTTTAAATCAATCTAAAGTATATATGAGTAAACTTGGT
CTGACAGTTACCAATGCTTAATCAGTGAGGCACCTATCTCAGCGATCTGTCTATTTCGTTCATCCATAGT
TGCCTGACTCCCCGTCGTGTAGATAACTACGATACGGGAGGGCTTACCATCTGGCCCCAGTGCTGCAATG
ATACCGCGAGACCCACGCTCACCGGCTCCAGATTTATCAGCAATAAACCAGCCAGCCGGAAGGGCCGAGC
GCAGAAGTGGTCCTGCAACTTTATCCGCCTCCATCCAGTCTATTAATTGTTGCCGGGAAGCTAGAGTAAG
TAGTTCGCCAGTTAATAGTTTGCGCAACGTTGTTGCCATTGCTACAGGCATCGTGGTGTCACGCTCGTCG
TTTGGTATGGCTTCATTCAGCTCCGGTTCCCAACGATCAAGGCGAGTTACATGATCCCCCATGTTGTGCA
AAAAAGCGGTTAGCTCCTTCGGTCCTCCGATCGTTGTCAGAAGTAAGTTGGCCGCAGTGTTATCACTCAT
GGTTATGGCAGCACTGCATAATTCTCTTACTGTCATGCCATCCGTAAGATGCTTTTCTGTGACTGGTGAG
TACTCAACCAAGTCATTCTGAGAATAGTGTATGCGGCGACCGAGTTGCTCTTGCCCGGCGTCAATACGGG
ATAATACCGCGCCACATAGCAGAACTTTAAAAGTGCTCATCATTGGAAAACGTTCTTCGGGGCGAAAACT
CTCAAGGATCTTACCGCTGTTGAGATCCAGTTCGATGTAACCCACTCGTGCACCCAACTGATCTTCAGCA
TCTTTTACTTTCACCAGCGTTTCTGGGTGAGCAAAAACAGGAAGGCAAAATGCCGCAAAAAAGGGAATAA
GGGCGACACGGAAATGTTGAATACTCATACTCTTCCTTTTTCAATATTATTGAAGCATTTATCAGGGTTA
TTGTCTCATGAGCGGATACATATTTGAATGTATTTAGAAAAATAAACAAATAGGGGTTCCGCGCACATTT
CCCCGAAAAGTGCCACCTGACGTCGACGGATCGGGAGATCTCCCGATCCCCTATGGTGCACTCTCAGTAC
AATCTGCTCTGATGCCGCATAGTTAAGCCAGTATCTGCTCCCTGCTTGTGTGTTGGAGGTCGCTGAGTAG
TGCGCGAGCAAAATTTAAGCTACAACAAGGCAAGGCTTGACCGACAATTGCATGAAGAATCTGCTTAGGG
TTAGGCGTTTTGCGCTGCTTCGCGATGTACGGGCCAGATATACGCGTTGACATTGATTATTGACTAGTTA
TTAATAGTAATCAATTACGGGGTCATTAGTTCATAGCCCATATATGGAGTTCCGCGTTACATAACTTACG
GTAAATGGCCCGCCTGGCTGACCGCCCAACGACCCCCGCCCATTGACGTCAATAATGACGTATGTTCCCA
TAGTAACGCCAATAGGGACTTTCCATTGACGTCAATGGGTGGAGTATTTACGGTAAACTGCCCACTTGGC
AGTACATCAAGTGTATCATATGCCAAGTACGCCCCCTATTGACGTCAATGACGGTAAATGGCCCGCCTGG
CATTATGCCCAGTACATGACCTTATGGGACTTTCCTACTTGGCAGTACATCTACGTATTAGTCATCGCTA
TTACCATG
