>Addgene plasmid #122297 | pcDNA3-FLAG-RPS14(WT) | depositor partial sequence | sequence record 233527 | Cloned sequence
GGATCCACCATGGATTACAAGGATGACGATGACAAG
[450 nt withheld, positions 37-486]
TGAGAATTC
